>Addgene plasmid #162492 | GFP-Tac-TC | addgene full sequence | sequence record 323470 | Addgene NGS Result
TAGTTATTAATAGTAATCAATTACGGGGTCATTAGTTCATAGCCCATATATGGAGTTCCGCGTTACATAA
CTTACGGTAAATGGCCCGCCTGGCTGACCGCCCAACGACCCCCGCCCATTGACGTCAATAATGACGTATG
TTCCCATAGTAACGCCAATAGGGACTTTCCATTGACGTCAATGGGTGGAGTATTTACGGTAAACTGCCCA
CTTGGCAGTACATCAAGTGTATCATATGCCAAGTACGCCCCCTATTGACGTCAATGACGGTAAATGGCCC
GCCTGGCATTATGCCCAGTACATGACCTTATGGGACTTTCCTACTTGGCAGTACATCTACGTATTAGTCA
TCGCTATTACCATGGTGATGCGGTTTTGGCAGTACATCAATGGGCGTGGATAGCGGTTTGACTCACGGGG
ATTTCCAAGTCTCCACCCCATTGACGTCAATGGGAGTTTGTTTTGGCACCAAAATCAACGGGACTTTCCA
AAATGTCGTAACAACTCCGCCCCATTGACGCAAATGGGCGGTAGGCGTGTACGGTGGGAGGTCTATATAA
GCAGAGCTGGTTTAGTGAACCGTCAGATCCGCTAGCGCCACCATGGATTCATACCTGCTGATGTGGGGAC
TGCTCACGTTCATCATGGTGCCTGGCTGCCAGGCAACCGGTATGGTGAGCAAGGGCGAGGAGCTGTTCAC
CGGGGTGGTGCCCATCCTGGTCGAGCTGGACGGCGACGTAAACGGCCACAAGTTCAGCGTGTCCGGCGAG
GGCGAGGGCGATGCCACCTACGGCAAGCTGACCCTGAAGTTCATCTGCACCACCGGCAAGCTGCCCGTGC
CCTGGCCCACCCTCGTGACCACCCTGACCTACGGCGTGCAGTGCTTCAGCCGCTACCCCGACCACATGAA
GCAGCACGACTTCTTCAAGTCCGCCATGCCCGAAGGCTACGTCCAGGAGCGCACCATCTTCTTCAAGGAC
GACGGCAACTACAAGACCCGCGCCGAGGTGAAGTTCGAGGGCGACACCCTGGTGAACCGCATCGAGCTGA
AGGGCATCGACTTCAAGGAGGACGGCAACATCCTGGGGCACAAGCTGGAGTACAACTACAACAGCCACAA
CGTCTATATCATGGCCGACAAGCAGAAGAACGGCATCAAGGTGAACTTCAAGATCCGCCACAACATCGAG
GACGGCAGCGTGCAGCTCGCCGACCACTACCAGCAGAACACCCCCATCGGCGACGGCCCCGTGCTGCTGC
CCGACAACCACTACCTGAGCACCCAGTCCGCCCTGAGCAAAGACCCCAACGAGAAGCGCGATCACATGGT
CCTGCTGGAGTTCGTGACCGCCGCCGGGATCACTCTCGGCATGGACGAGCTGTACAAGCTCGAGGTAGCA
GTGGCCGGCTGTGTTTTCCTGCTGATCAGCGTCCTCCTCCTGAGTGGGCTCACCTGGCAGCGGAGACAGA
GGAAGAGTAGAAGAACAATCTAGGAATTCTGCAGTCGACGGTACCGCGGGCCCGGGATCCACCGGATCTA
GATAACTGATCATAATCAGCCATACCACATTTGTAGAGGTTTTACTTGCTTTAAAAAACCTCCCACACCT
CCCCCTGAACCTGAAACATAAAATGAATGCAATTGTTGTTGTTAACTTGTTTATTGCAGCTTATAATGGT
TACAAATAAAGCAATAGCATCACAAATTTCACAAATAAAGCATTTTTTTCACTGCATTCTAGTTGTGGTT
TGTCCAAACTCATCAATGTATCTTAACGCGTAAATTGTAAGCGTTAATATTTTGTTAAAATTCGCGTTAA
ATTTTTGTTAAATCAGCTCATTTTTTAACCAATAGGCCGAAATCGGCAAAATCCCTTATAAATCAAAAGA
ATAGACCGAGATAGGGT
[37 nt withheld, positions 1908-1944]
AAAGAACGTGGACTCCAACGTCAAAGG
[49 nt withheld, positions 1972-2020]
T
[91 nt withheld, positions 2022-2112]
G
[124 nt withheld, positions 2114-2237]
CAGGTGGCACTTTTCGGGGAAATGTGCGCGGAACCCCTATTTGTTTATTTTTCTAAATACATTCAAATAT
GTATCCGCTCATGAGACAATAACCCTGATAAATGCTTCAATAATATTGAAAAAGGAAGAGTCCTGAGGCG
GAAAGAACCAGCTGTGGAATGTGTGTCAGTTAGGGTGTGGAAAGTCCCCAGGCTCCCCAGCAGGCAGAAG
TATGCAAAGCATGCATCTCAATTAGTCAGCAACCAGGTGTGGAAAGTCCCCAGGCTCCCCAGCAGGCAGA
AGTATGCAAAGCATGCATCTCAATTAGTCAGCAACCATAGTCCCGCCCCTAACTCCGCCCATCCCGCCCC
TAACTCCGCCCAGTTCCGCCCATTCTCCGCCCCATGGCTGACTAATTTTTTTTATTTATGCAGAGGCCGA
GGCCGCCTCGGCCTCTGAGCTATTCCAGAAGTAGTGAGGAGGCTTTTTTGGAGGCCTAGGCTTTTGCAAA
GATCGATCAAGAGACAGGATGAGGATCGTTTCGCATGATTGAACAAGATGGATTGCACGCAGGTTCTCCG
GCCGCTTGGGTGGAGAGGCTATTCGGCTATGACTGGGCACAACAGACAATCGGCTGCTCTGATGCCGCCG
TGTTCCGGCTGTCAGCGCAGGGGCGCCCGGTTCTTTTTGTCAAGACCGACCTGTCCGGTGCCCTGAATGA
ACTGCAAGACGAGGCAGCGCGGCTATCGTGGCTGGCCACGACGGGCGTTCCTTGCGCAGCTGTGCTCGAC
GTTGTCACTGAAGCGGGAAGGGACTGGCTGCTATTGGGCGAAGTGCCGGGGCAGGATCTCCTGTCATCTC
ACCTTGCTCCTGCCGAGAAAGTATCCATCATGGCTGATGCAATGCGGCGGCTGCATACGCTTGATCCGGC
TACCTGCCCATTCGACCACCAAGCGAAACATCGCATCGAGCGAGCACGTACTCGGATGGAAGCCGGTCTT
GTCGATCAGGATGATCTGGACGAAGAGCATCAGGGGCTCGCGCCAGCCGAACTGTTCGCCAGGCTCAAGG
CGAGCATGCCCGACGGCGAGGATCTCGTCGTGACCCATGGCGATGCCTGCTTGCCGAATATCATGGTGGA
AAATGGCCGCTTTTCTGGATTCATCGACTGTGGCCGGCTGGGTGTGGCGGACCGCTATCAGGACATAGCG
TTGGCTACCCGTGATATTGCTGAAGAGCTTGGCGGCGAATGGGCTGACCGCTTCCTCGTGCTTTACGGTA
TCGCCGCTCCCGATTCGCAGCGCATCGCCTTCTATCGCCTTCTTGACGAGTTCTTCTGAGCGGGACTCTG
GGGTTCGAAATGACCGACCAAGCGACGCCCAACCTGCCATCACGAGATTTCGATTCCACCGCCGCCTTCT
ATGAAAGGTTGGGCTTCGGAATCGTTTTCCGGGACGCCGGCTGGATGATCCTCCAGCGCGGGGATCTCAT
GCTGGAGTTCTTCGCCCACCCTAGGGGGAGGCTAACTGAAACACGGAAGGAGACAATACCGGAAGGAACC
CGCGCTATGACGGCAATAAAAAGACAGAATAAAACGCACGGTGTTGGGTCGTTTGTTCATAAACGCGGGG
TTCGGTCCCAGGGCTGGCACTCTGTCGATACCCCACCGAGACCCCATTGGGGCCAATACGCCCGCGTTTC
TTCCTTTTCCCCACCCCACCCCCCAAGTTCGGGTGAAGGCCCAGGGCTCGCAGCCAACGTCGGGGCGGCA
GGCCCTGCCATAGCCTCAGGTTACTCATATATACTTTAGATTGATTTAAAACTTCATTTTTAATTTAAAA
GGATCTAGGTGAAGATCCTTTTTGATAATCTCATGACCAAAATCCCTTAACGTGAGTTTTCGTTCCACTG
AGCGTCAGACCCCGTAGAAAAGATCAAAGGATCTTCTTGAGATCCTTTTTTTCTGCGCGTAATCTGCTGC
TTGCAAACAAAAAAACCACCGCTACCAGCGGTGGTTTGTTTGCCGGATCAAGAGCTACCAACTCTTTTTC
CGAAGGTAACTGGCTTCAGCAGAGCGCAGATACCAAATACTGTTCTTCTAGTGTAGCCGTAGTTAGGCCA
CCACTTCAAGAACTCTGTAGCACCGCCTACATACCTCGCTCTGCTAATCCTGTTACCAGTGGCTGCTGCC
AGTGGCGATAAGTCGTGTCTTACCGGGTTGGACTCAAGACGATAGTTACCGGATAAGGCGCAGCGGTCGG
GCTGAACGGGGGGTTCGTGCACACAGCCCAGCTTGGAGCGAACGACCTACACCGAACTGAGATACCTACA
GCGTGAGCTATGAGAAAGCGCCACGCTTCCCGAAGGGAGAAAGGCGGACAGGTATCCGGTAAGCGGCAGG
GTCGGAACAGGAGAGCGCACGAGGGAGCTTCCAGGGGGAAACGCCTGGTATCTTTATAGTCCTGTCGGGT
TTCGCCACCTCTGACTTGAGCGTCGATTTTTGTGATGCTCGTCAGGGGGGCGGAGCCTATGGAAAAACGC
CAGCAACGCGGCCTTTTTACGGTTCCTGGCCTTTTGCTGGCCTTTTGCTCACATGTTCTTTCCTGCGTTA
TCCCCTGATTCTGTGGATAACCGTATTACCGCCATGCAT
Features (pLannotate 1.2.2; 16 found; start..end, strand, type, name):
     61..364     +  enhancer       CMV enhancer: human cytomegalovirus immediate early enhancer
    365..568     +  promoter       CMV promoter: human cytomegalovirus (CMV) immediate early promoter
    603..665     +  CDS            IL2RA (fragment): IL2RA_HUMAN - Experimental evidence at protein level: Swiss-Prot protein existence level 1. Receptor for interleukin-2. The receptor is involved in the regulation of immune tolerance by controlling regulatory T cells (TREGs) activity. TREGs suppress the activation and expansion of autoreactive T-cells. From Homo sapiens (Human).
    672..1388    +  CDS            EGFP: EGFP is a basic (constitutively fluorescent) green fluorescent protein published in 1996, derived from Aequorea victoria. It is reported to be a rapidly-maturing weak dimer with moderate acid sensitivity.
   1392..1490    +  CDS            IL2RA (fragment): IL2RA_HUMAN - Experimental evidence at protein level: Swiss-Prot protein existence level 1. Receptor for interleukin-2. The receptor is involved in the regulation of immune tolerance by controlling regulatory T cells (TREGs) activity. TREGs suppress the activation and expansion of autoreactive T-cells. From Homo sapiens (Human).
   1494..1530    +  misc_feature   MCS (fragment): multiple cloning site
   1547..1631    +  CDS            large T antigen (fragment): large T antigen from SV40 (simian virus 40)
   1654..1775    +  polyA_signal   SV40 poly(A) signal: SV40 polyadenylation signal
   1809..2237    -  rep_origin     f1 ori (sequence partly withheld): f1 bacteriophage origin of replication; arrow indicates direction of (+) strand synthesis
   2264..2368    +  promoter       AmpR promoter: bla
   2370..2727    +  promoter       SV40 promoter: SV40 enhancer and early promoter
   2762..3556    +  CDS            NeoR/KanR: aminoglycoside phosphotransferase from Tn5; aph(3')-II (or nptII); confers resistance to neomycin, kanamycin, and G418 (Geneticin®)
   3577..3729    +  CDS            ble (fragment): BLE_KLEPN - Experimental evidence at protein level: Swiss-Prot protein existence level 1. Binding protein with a strong affinity to the bleomycin family of antibiotics. Binds to CL990; an antimitotic-antibiotic compound. From Klebsiella pneumoniae.
   3788..3835    +  polyA_signal   HSV TK poly(A) signal: herpes simplex virus thymidine kinase polyadenylation signal (Cole and Stacy, 1985)
   3926..3942    -  polyA_signal   bGH poly(A) signal (fragment): bovine growth hormone polyadenylation signal
   4164..4752    +  rep_origin     ori: high-copy-number ColE1/pMB1/pBR322/pUC origin of replication
