[The description below was written by a language model from this plasmid's Addgene catalogue record and pLannotate feature annotations shown in this document.]
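Description:
GFP-Tac-TC is a 4.9 kb mammalian expression plasmid built on the Clontech pEGFP-C1 backbone. It produces a truncated, GFP-tagged form of human Tac, the interleukin-2 receptor alpha subunit (IL2RA/CD25). Transcription is driven by the human cytomegalovirus immediate early enhancer and promoter and terminated by the SV40 polyadenylation signal. The open reading frame is assembled in three parts. A short IL2RA fragment, corresponding to the Tac signal peptide that was added to the backbone, sits upstream of EGFP. EGFP follows, and then a roughly 96 bp IL2RA fragment encoding only the transmembrane domain and cytosolic tail, cloned between the XhoI and EcoRI sites of the polylinker. The signal peptide should direct the fusion into the secretory pathway. The transmembrane segment would then anchor it as a type I membrane protein, with GFP taking the place of the native extracellular domain on the luminal side.

The plasmid replicates in E. coli from a high-copy ColE1/pUC-type origin and also carries an f1 origin for single-stranded DNA production. A single Tn5 NeoR/KanR gene lies downstream of tandem bacterial (bla) and SV40 early promoters and ends in the HSV TK polyadenylation signal. It confers kanamycin resistance in bacteria and would allow G418 selection of transfected mammalian cells. The small large T antigen, ble and bGH poly(A) fragments in the feature table appear to be annotation hits on backbone sequence rather than functional elements.

The associated publication concerns glycans acting as a Golgi export signal in constitutive exocytic trafficking. The construct therefore probably served as a fluorescent membrane cargo lacking the Tac luminal domain, for imaging secretory transport, although the record does not describe its exact experimental role.
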