Addgene plasmid #162492: GFP-Tac-TC
Purpose: Expresses partial length Tac (TMD and cytosolic tail) with GFP tag in mammalian cells
Depositing lab: Lei Lu. Depositing organization: Nanyang Technological University (NTU). Publication: Glycans function as a Golgi export signal to promote the constitutive exocytic trafficking. Sun X, Tie HC, Chen B, Lu L. J Biol Chem. 2020 Aug 21. pii: RA120.014476. doi: 10.1074/jbc.RA120.014476. PubMed 32826314.
Backbone
  Vector backbone: pEGFP-C1
  Backbone manufacturer: Clontech
  Backbone size w/o insert (bp): 4770
  Total vector size (bp): 4866
  Modifications to backbone: The signal peptide of Tac was inserted before GFP tag
  Vector type: Mammalian Expression
Growth in bacteria
  Bacterial resistance: Kanamycin, 50 μg/mL
  Growth temperature: 37°C
  Growth strain: DH5alpha
  Copy number: High Copy
Gene/Insert
  Gene/Insert name: partial length Tac (TMD and cytosolic tail) (alt name: IL2 receptor alpha subunit)
  Species: H. sapiens (human)
  Insert size (bp): 96
  Mutation: Tac is in partial length with its TMD and cysotolic tail
  GenBank ID: NM_000417.3
  Entrez Gene: IL2RA (a.k.a. CD25, IDDM10, IL2R, IMD41, TCGFR, p55)
  Tag / fusion protein: GFP (N terminal on backbone)
  Cloning method: Restriction Enzyme; 5′ cloning site XhoI (unknown if destroyed); 3′ cloning site EcoRI (unknown if destroyed)
  Sequencing primers: 5′ EGFP-CF; 3′ SV40-PArev
Terms and licenses: Academic/Nonprofit Terms; Industry Terms: Not Available to Industry
How to cite: GFP-Tac-TC was a gift from Lei Lu (Addgene plasmid # 162492 ; http://n2t.net/addgene:162492 ; RRID:Addgene_162492)
